Addgene plasmid #202492: pJPT001-HaloTag-1x FLAG
Purpose: Express "soluble" HaloTag
Depositing lab: Neha Kamat. Depositing organization: Northwestern University. Publication: Enhancing extracellular vesicle cargo loading and functional delivery by engineering protein-lipid interactions. Peruzzi JA, Gunnels TF, Edelstein HI, Lu P, Baker D, Leonard JN, Kamat NP. Nat Commun. 2024 Jul 4;15(1):5618. doi: 10.1038/s41467-024-49678-z. PubMed 38965227.
Backbone
  Vector backbone: pTwist CMV Puro
  Backbone manufacturer: Twist
  Vector type: Mammalian Expression
Growth in bacteria
  Bacterial resistance: Ampicillin, 100 μg/mL
  Growth temperature: 37°C
  Growth strain: DH5alpha
  Copy number: High Copy
Gene/Insert
  Gene/Insert name: HaloTag
  Species: H. sapiens (human)
  Promoter: CMV
  Tag / fusion protein: 1x FLAG (C terminal on insert)
  Cloning method: Restriction Enzyme; 5′ cloning site Unknown (unknown if destroyed)
Terms and licenses: Academic/Nonprofit Terms; Industry Terms: Not Available to Industry
Depositor comments: Please visit https://doi.org/10.1101/2023.04.29.538810 for bioRxiv preprint.
How to cite: pJPT001-HaloTag-1x FLAG was a gift from Neha Kamat (Addgene plasmid # 202492 ; http://n2t.net/addgene:202492 ; RRID:Addgene_202492)
