[The description below was written by a language model from this plasmid's Addgene catalogue record and pLannotate feature annotations shown in this document.]
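Description:
pJPT001-HaloTag-1x FLAG is a mammalian expression plasmid of about 7.0 kb built on the Twist pTwist CMV Puro backbone. It is maintained in E. coli through a high-copy ColE1/pUC-type origin and selected with ampicillin via a full-length β-lactamase gene. For selection in mammalian cells it carries a separate cassette in which the human ubiquitin C promoter drives puromycin N-acetyltransferase, followed by a synthetic poly(A) signal. The backbone also contains bacterial rrnG and T7 terminators, additional synthetic poly(A) signals and short 5′ and 3′ β-globin insulator elements flanking the expression region, which help isolate the cassettes from read-through transcription and neighbouring regulatory influence.

The payload is the HaloTag coding sequence, a modified bacterial dehalogenase that forms a covalent bond with chloroalkane ligands, allowing labelling with fluorescent or affinity probes. The catalogue lists the insert species as human, although the feature annotation describes the protein as bacterial in origin. Expression is driven by the CMV immediate-early enhancer and promoter, annotated here as the enhancer plus promoter fragments just upstream of the open reading frame across the plasmid's numbering origin, and transcripts end at an SV40 poly(A) signal. The record states a single FLAG epitope at the C terminus for antibody detection, though it is not separately annotated in the feature table.

The stated purpose is to express "soluble" HaloTag, that is, the tag without any fused targeting or anchoring domain. The associated work concerns engineering protein–lipid interactions to improve cargo loading into extracellular vesicles, so the construct plausibly serves as an unmodified cargo comparison, though the record does not say so explicitly.
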