Features (pLannotate 1.2.2; 19 found; start..end, strand, type, name):
     46..930     +  CDS            HaloTag®: modified bacterial dehalogenase that forms covalent bonds with chloroalkane derivatives
   1016..1137    -  polyA_signal   SV40 poly(A) signal: SV40 polyadenylation signal
   1160..1229    -  CDS            large T antigen (fragment): large T antigen from SV40 (simian virus 40)
   1252..1298    +  terminator     T7 terminator: transcription terminator for bacteriophage T7 RNA polymerase
   1328..1464    +  terminator     rrnG terminator: transcription terminator from the E. coli ribosomal RNA rrnG operon (Albrechtsen et al., 1991)
   1509..1580    +  misc_feature   3' β-globin insulator: insulator downstream of the human β-globin locus (Farrell et al., 2002)
   1806..2394    -  rep_origin     ori: high-copy-number ColE1/pMB1/pBR322/pUC origin of replication
   2566..2630    -  CDS            bla(M) (fragment): β-lactamase lacking the signal sequence; bla(M); allows cytosolic expression of β-lactamase
   2894..4103    +  promoter       UbC promoter: human ubiquitin C promoter
   4107..4704    +  CDS            PuroR (fragment): puromycin N-acetyltransferase; pac from Streptomyces; confers resistance to puromycin
   4733..4781    +  polyA_signal   poly(A) signal: synthetic polyadenylation signal
   5047..5907    +  CDS            AmpR: β-lactamase; bla; confers resistance to ampicillin, carbenicillin, and related antibiotics
   5920..6056    +  terminator     rrnG terminator: transcription terminator from the E. coli ribosomal RNA rrnG operon (Albrechtsen et al., 1991)
   6208..6279    +  misc_feature   5' β-globin insulator: insulator upstream of the human β-globin locus (Farrell et al., 2002)
   6284..6330    -  terminator     T7 terminator: transcription terminator for bacteriophage T7 RNA polymerase
   6348..6396    -  polyA_signal   poly(A) signal: synthetic polyadenylation signal
   6477..6780    +  enhancer       CMV enhancer: human cytomegalovirus immediate early enhancer
   6853..6870    -  promoter       CMV promoter (fragment): human cytomegalovirus (CMV) immediate early promoter
   6933..6984    +  promoter       CMVd2 promoter: truncated human cytomegalovirus (CMV) immediate early promoter that yields moderately reduced expression relative to the full-length promoter
>Addgene plasmid #202492 | pJPT001-HaloTag-1x FLAG | addgene full sequence | sequence record 398281 | Addgene NGS Result
GACACACCCGCCAGCGGCCGCGCCACCATGGAATTCGGCGGCTCCGAAATCGGTACTGGCTTTCCATTCG
ACCCCCATTATGTGGAAGTCCTGGGCGAGCGCATGCACTACGTCGATGTTGGTCCGCGCGATGGCACCCC
TGTGCTGTTCCTGCACGGTAACCCGACCTCCTCCTACGTGTGGCGCAACATCATCCCGCATGTTGCACCG
ACCCATCGCTGCATTGCTCCAGACCTGATCGGTATGGGCAAATCCGACAAACCAGACCTGGGTTATTTCT
TCGACGACCACGTCCGCTTCATGGATGCCTTCATCGAAGCCCTGGGTCTGGAAGAGGTCGTCCTGGTCAT
TCACGACTGGGGCTCCGCTCTGGGTTTCCACTGGGCCAAGCGCAATCCAGAGCGCGTCAAAGGTATTGCA
TTTATGGAGTTCATCCGCCCTATCCCGACCTGGGACGAATGGCCAGAATTTGCCCGCGAGACCTTCCAGG
CCTTCCGCACCACCGACGTCGGCCGCAAGCTGATCATCGATCAGAACGTTTTTATCGAGGGTACGCTGCC
GATGGGTGTCGTCCGCCCGCTGACTGAAGTCGAGATGGACCATTACCGCGAGCCGTTCCTGAATCCTGTT
GACCGCGAGCCACTGTGGCGCTTCCCAAACGAGCTGCCAATCGCCGGTGAGCCAGCGAACATCGTCGCGC
TGGTCGAAGAATACATGGACTGGCTGCACCAGTCCCCTGTCCCGAAGCTGCTGTTCTGGGGCACCCCAGG
CGTTCTGATCCCACCGGCCGAAGCCGCTCGCCTGGCCAAAAGCCTGCCTAACTGCAAGGCTGTGGACATC
GGCCCGGGTCTGAATCTGCTGCAAGAAGACAACCCGGACCTGATCGGCAGCGAGATCGCGCGCTGGCTGT
CTACTCTGGAGATTTCCGGCTCCGGATCCGACTACAAGGACGATGACGACAAGTGAGCTAGCTTGACTGA
CTGAGATACAGCGTACCTTCAGCTCACAGACATGATAAGATACATTGATGAGTTTGGACAAACCACAACT
AGAATGCAGTGAAAAAAATGCTTTATTTGTGAAATTTGTGATGCTATTGCTTTATTTGTAACCATTATAA
GCTGCAATAAACAAGTTAACAACAACAATTGCATTCATTTTATGTTTCAGGTTCAGGGGGAGGTGTGGGA
GGTTTTTTAAAGCAAGTAAAACCTCTACAAATGTGGTATTGGCCCATCTCTATCGGTATCGTAGCATAAC
CCCTTGGGGCCTCTAAACGGGTCTTGAGGGGTTTTTTGTGCCCCTCGGGCCGGATTGCTATCTACCGGCA
TTGGCGCAGAAAAAAATGCCTGATGCGACGCTGCGCGTCTTATACTCCCACATATGCCAGATTCAGCAAC
GGATACGGCTTCCCCAACTTGCCCACTTCCATACGTGTCCTCCTTACCAGAAATTTATCCTTAAGGTCGT
CAGCTATCCTGCAGGCGATCTCTCGATTTCGATCAAGACATTCCTTTAATGGTCTTTTCTGGACACCACT
AGGGGTCAGAAGTAGTTCATCAAACTTTCTTCCCTCCCTAATCTCATTGGTTACCTTGGGCTATCGAAAC
TTAATTAACCAGTCAAGTCAGCTACTTGGCGAGATCGACTTGTCTGGGTTTCGACTACGCTCAGAATTGC
GTCAGTCAAGTTCGATCTGGTCCTTGCTATTGCACCCGTTCTCCGATTACGAGTTTCATTTAAATCATGT
GAGCAAAAGGCCAGCAAAAGGCCAGGAACCGTAAAAAGGCCGCGTTGCTGGCGTTTTTCCATAGGCTCCG
CCCCCCTGACGAGCATCACAAAAATCGACGCTCAAGTCAGAGGTGGCGAAACCCGACAGGACTATAAAGA
TACCAGGCGTTTCCCCCTGGAAGCTCCCTCGTGCGCTCTCCTGTTCCGACCCTGCCGCTTACCGGATACC
TGTCCGCCTTTCTCCCTTCGGGAAGCGTGGCGCTTTCTCATAGCTCACGCTGTAGGTATCTCAGTTCGGT
GTAGGTCGTTCGCTCCAAGCTGGGCTGTGTGCACGAACCCCCCGTTCAGCCCGACCGCTGCGCCTTATCC
GGTAACTATCGTCTTGAGTCCAACCCGGTAAGACACGACTTATCGCCACTGGCAGCAGCCACTGGTAACA
GGATTAGCAGAGCGAGGTATGTAGGCGGTGCTACAGAGTTCTTGAAGTGGTGGCCTAACTACGGCTACAC
TAGAAGAACAGTATTTGGTATCTGCGCTCTGCTGAAGCCAGTTACCTTCGGAAAAAGAGTTGGTAGCTCT
TGATCCGGCAAACAAACCACCGCTGGTAGCGGTGGTTTTTTTGTTTGCAAGCAGCAGATTACGCGCAGAA
AAAAAGGATCTCAAGAAGATCCTTTGATCTTTTCTACGGGGTCTGACGCTCAGTGGAACGAAAACTCACG
TTAAGGGATTTTGGTCATGAGATTATCAAAAAGGATCTTCACCTAGATCCTTTTAAATTAAAAATGAAGT
TTTAAATCAATCTAAAGTATATATGAGTAAACTTGGTCTGACAGTTACCAATGCTTAATCAGTGAGGCAC
CTATCTCAGCGATCTGTCTATTTCGTTCATCCATAGTTGCATTTAAATTTCCGAACTCTCCAAGGCCCTC
GTCGGAAAATCTTCAAACCTTTCGTCCGATCCATCTTGCAGGCTACCTCTCGAACGAACTATCGCAAGTC
TCTTGGCCGGCCTTGCGCCTTGGCTATTGCTTGGCAGCGCCTATCGCCAGGTATTACTCCAATCCCGAAT
ATCCGAGATCGGGATCACCCGAGAGAAGTTCAACCTACATCCTCAATCCCGATCTATCCGAGATCCGAGG
AATATCGAAATCGGGGCGCGCCTGGCCTCCGCGCCGGGTTTTGGCGCCTCCCGCGGGCGCCCCCCTCGTC
ACGGCGAGCGCTGCCACGTCAGACGAAGGGCGCAGGAGCGTCCTGATCCTTCCGCCCGGACGCTCAGGAC
AGCGGCCCGCTGCTCATAAGACTCGGCCTTAGAACCCCAGTATCAGCAGAAGGACATTTTAGGACGGGAC
TTGGGTGACTCTAGGGCACTGGTTTTCTTTCCAGAGAGCGGAACAGGCGAGGAAAAGTAGTCCCTTCTCG
GCGATTCTGCGGAGGGATCTCCGTGGGGCGGTGAACGCCGATGATTATATAAGGACGCGCCGGGTGTGGC
ACAGCTAGTTCCGTCGCAGCCGGGATTTGGGTCGCGGTTCTTGTTTGTGGATCGCTGTGATCGTCACTTG
GTGAGTAGCGGGCTGCTGGGCTGGCCGGGGCTTTCGTGGCCGCCGGGCCGCTCGGTGGGACGGAAGCGTG
TGGAGAGACCGCCAAGGGCTGTAGTCTGGGTCCGCGAGCAAGGTTGCCCTGAACTGGGGGTTGGGGGGAG
CGCAGCAAAATGGCGGCTGTTCCCGAGTCTTGAATGGAAGACGCTTGTGAGGCGGGCTGTGAGGTCGTTG
AAACAAGGTGGGGGGCATGGTGGGCGGCAAGAACCCAAGGTCTTGAGCCCTTCGCTAATGCGGGAAAGCT
CTTATTCGGGTGAGATGGGCTGGGCACCATCTGGGGACCCTGACGTGAAGTTTGTCACTGACTGGAGAAC
TCGGTTTGTCGTCTGTTGCGGGGGCGGCAGTTATGGCGGTGCCGTTGGGCAGTGCACCCGTACCTTTGGG
AGCGCGCGCCCTCGTCGTGTCGTGACGTCACCCGTTCTGTTGGCTTATAATGCAGGGTGGGGCCACCTGC
CGGTAGGTGTGCGGTAGGCTTTTCTCCGTCGCAGGACGCAGGGTTCGGGCCTAGGGTAGGCTCTCCTGAA
TCGACAGGCGCCGGACCTCTGGTGAGGGGAGGGATAAGTGAGGCGTCAGTTTCTTTGGTCGGTTTTATGT
ACCTATCTTCTTAAGTAGCTGAAGCTCCGGTTTTGAACTATGCGCTCGGGGTTGGCGAGTGTGTTTTGTG
AAGTTTTTTAGGCACCTTTTGAAATGTAATCATTTGGGTCAATATGTAATTTTCAGTGTTAGACTTGTAA
ATTGTCCGCTAAATTCTGGCCGTTTTTGGCTTTTTTGTTAGACAACATGACCGAGTACAAGCCCACGGTG
CGCCTCGCCACCCGCGACGACGTCCCCAGGGCCGTACGCACCCTCGCCGCCGCGTTCGCCGACTACCCCG
CCACGCGCCACACCGTCGATCCGGACCGCCACATCGAGCGGGTCACCGAGCTGCAAGAACTCTTCCTCAC
GCGCGTCGGGCTCGACATCGGCAAGGTGTGGGTCGCGGACGACGGCGCCGCGGTGGCGGTCTGGACCACG
CCGGAGAGCGTCGAAGCGGGGGCGGTGTTCGCCGAGATCGGCCCGCGCATGGCCGAGTTGAGCGGTTCCC
GGCTGGCCGCGCAGCAACAGATGGAGGGCCTCCTGGCGCCGCACCGGCCCAAGGAGCCCGCGTGGTTCCT
GGCCACCGTCGGCGTCTCGCCCGACCACCAGGGCAAGGGTCTGGGCAGCGCCGTCGTGCTCCCCGGAGTG
GAGGCCGCCGAGCGCGCCGGGGTGCCCGCCTTCCTGGAGACCTCCGCGCCCCGCAACCTCCCCTTCTACG
AGCGGCTCGGCTTCACCGTCACCGCCGACGTCGAGGTGCCCGAAGGACCGCGCACCTGGTGCATGACCCG
CAAGCCCGGTGCCTAGGCTAGTATGTAAGCCTAGTCTTAGATAATAAAATCGCTATCCATCGAAGATGGA
TGTGTGTTGGTTTTTTGTGTGTGTAACGCTAGGCGCGCCTGGTGTACCGAGAACGATCCTCTCAGTGCGA
GTCTCGACGATCCATATCGTTGCTTGGCAGTCAGCCAGTCGGAATCCAGCTTGGGACCCAGGAAGTCCAA
TCGTCAGATATTGTACTCAAGCCTGGTCACGGCAGCGTACCGATCTGTTTAAACCTAGATATTGATAGTC
TGATCGGTCAACGTATAATCGAGTCCTAGCTTTTGCAAACATCTATCAAGAGACAGGATCAGCAGGAGGC
TTTCGCATGAGTATTCAACATTTCCGTGTCGCCCTTATTCCCTTTTTTGCGGCATTTTGCCTTCCTGTTT
TTGCTCACCCAGAAACGCTGGTGAAAGTAAAAGATGCTGAAGATCAGTTGGGTGCGCGAGTGGGTTACAT
CGAACTGGATCTCAACAGCGGTAAGATCCTTGAGAGTTTTCGCCCCGAAGAACGCTTTCCAATGATGAGC
ACTTTTAAAGTTCTGCTATGTGGCGCGGTATTATCCCGTATTGACGCCGGGCAAGAGCAACTCGGTCGCC
GCATACACTATTCTCAGAATGACTTGGTTGAGTATTCACCAGTCACAGAAAAGCATCTTACGGATGGCAT
GACAGTAAGAGAATTATGCAGTGCTGCCATAACCATGAGTGATAACACTGCGGCCAACTTACTTCTGACA
ACGATTGGAGGACCGAAGGAGCTAACCGCTTTTTTGCACAACATGGGGGATCATGTAACTCGCCTTGATC
GTTGGGAACCGGAGCTGAATGAAGCCATACCAAACGACGAGCGTGACACCACGATGCCTGTAGCAATGGC
AACAACCTTGCGTAAACTATTAACTGGCGAACTACTTACTCTAGCTTCCCGGCAACAGTTGATAGACTGG
ATGGAGGCGGATAAAGTTGCAGGACCACTTCTGCGCTCGGCCCTTCCGGCTGGCTGGTTTATTGCTGATA
AATCTGGAGCCGGTGAGCGTGGGTCTCGCGGTATCATTGCAGCACTGGGGCCAGATGGTAAGCCCTCCCG
TATCGTAGTTATCTACACGACGGGGAGTCAGGCAACTATGGATGAACGAAATAGACAGATCGCTGAGATA
GGTGCCTCACTGATTAAGCATTGGTAACCGATTCTAGGTGCATTGGCGCAGAAAAAAATGCCTGATGCGA
CGCTGCGCGTCTTATACTCCCACATATGCCAGATTCAGCAACGGATACGGCTTCCCCAACTTGCCCACTT
CCATACGTGTCCTCCTTACCAGAAATTTATCCTTAAGATCCCGAATCGTTTAAACTCGACTCTGGCTCTA
TCGAATCTCCGTCGTTTCGAGCTTACGCGAACAGCCGTGGCGCTCATTTGCTCGTCGGGCATCGAATCTC
GTCAGCTATCGTCAGCTTACCTTTTTGGCAGCGATCGCGGCTCCCGACATCTTGGACCATTAGCTCCACA
GGTATCTTCTTCCCTCTAGTGGTCATAACAGCAGCTTCAGCTACCTCTCAATTCAAAAAACCCCTCAAGA
CCCGTTTAGAGGCCCCAAGGGGTTATGCTATCAATCGTTGCGTTACACACACAAAAAACCAACACACATC
CATCTTCGATGGATAGCGATTTTATTATCTAACTGCTGATCGAGTGTAGCCAGATCTAGTAATCAATTAC
GGGGTCATTAGTTCATAGCCCATATATGGAGTTCCGCGTTACATAACTTACGGTAAATGGCCCGCCTGGC
TGACCGCCCAACGACCCCCGCCCATTGACGTCAATAATGACGTATGTTCCCATAGTAACGCCAATAGGGA
CTTTCCATTGACGTCAATGGGTGGAGTATTTACGGTAAACTGCCCACTTGGCAGTACATCAAGTGTATCA
TATGCCAAGTACGCCCCCTATTGACGTCAATGACGGTAAATGGCCCGCCTGGCATTATGCCCAGTACATG
ACCTTATGGGACTTTCCTACTTGGCAGTACATCTACGTATTAGTCATCGCTATTACCATGCTGATGCGGT
TTTGGCAGTACATCAATGGGCGTGGATAGCGGTTTGACTCACGGGGATTTCCAAGTCTCCACCCCATTGA
CGTCAATGGGAGTTTGTTTTGGCACCAAAATCAACGGGACTTTCCAAAATGTCGTAACAACTCCGCCCCA
TTGACGCAAATGGGCGGTAGGCGTGTACGGTGGGAGGTCTATATAAGCAGAGCTGGTTTAGTGAACCGTC
AGATCAGATCTTTGTCGATCCTACCATCCACTC
